Addgene plasmid #221106: pRS415-CUP1pr
Purpose: (Empty Backbone) Copper-inducible gene expression
Depositing lab: Allyson O’Donnell. Depositing organization: University of Pittsburgh (University, School of Medicine, and Cancer Institute). Publication: Optimization of the fluorogen-activating protein tag for quantitative protein trafficking and colocalization studies in S. cerevisiae. Oppenheimer KG, Hager NA, McAtee CK, Filiztekin E, Shang C, Warnick JA, Bruchez MP, Brodsky JL, Prosser DC, Kwiatkowski AV, O'Donnell AF. Mol Biol Cell. 2024 Jul 1;35(7):mr5. doi: 10.1091/mbc.E24-04-0174. Epub 2024 May 29. PubMed 38809589.
Backbone
  Vector backbone: pRS415
  Vector type: Yeast Expression
  Selectable markers: LEU2
Growth in bacteria
  Bacterial resistance: Ampicillin, 100 μg/mL
  Growth temperature: 37°C
  Growth strain: DH5alpha
  Copy number: Low Copy
Gene/Insert
  Gene/Insert name: None
Terms and licenses: Academic/Nonprofit Terms; Industry Terms: Not Available to Industry
Depositor comments: The TEF1 promoter from the pRS415-TEF1pr plasmid (Mumberg et al., 1995) was removed by restriction digestion and replaced with the CUP1 promoter (PCR amplified from the pKK212 plasmid used in (O'Donnell et al., 2013) flanked by SacI and BamHI restriction sites.
How to cite: pRS415-CUP1pr was a gift from Allyson O’Donnell (Addgene plasmid # 221106 ; http://n2t.net/addgene:221106 ; RRID:Addgene_221106)
