[The description below was written by a language model from this plasmid's Addgene catalogue record and pLannotate feature annotations shown in this document.]
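Description:
pRS415-CUP1pr is an empty yeast expression backbone built on the pRS415 centromeric shuttle vector and intended for copper-inducible gene expression in Saccharomyces cerevisiae. In yeast it is maintained through a CEN6/ARS element, which keeps the plasmid at low, stable copy number, and is selected by the LEU2 auxotrophic marker (3-isopropylmalate dehydrogenase under its own promoter) in leucine-auxotrophic strains. In E. coli it replicates from a ColE1/pUC-type origin and is selected with ampicillin via the β-lactamase gene. An f1 origin is also present, a standard pBluescript-derived element that permits single-stranded DNA production. The short fragments annotated as NFS1, YO192, bom, rop, lacI and lacZα are most likely flanking or residual backbone sequences picked up by automated annotation rather than functional parts.

The expression cassette consists of the S. cerevisiae CUP1 metallothionein promoter, a fragment of the pBluescript multiple cloning site, and the CYC1 transcription terminator, all in the same orientation. An open reading frame cloned into the polylinker is therefore transcribed in response to added Cu2+ and properly terminated. According to the depositor, the plasmid was derived from pRS415-TEF1pr by excising the constitutive TEF1 promoter and replacing it with a PCR-amplified CUP1 promoter flanked by SacI and BamHI sites. T3 and T7 phage promoters flank the cassette, along with remnants of the lac promoter/operator region. No insert is present. The vector serves as a recipient for genes whose expression level needs to be tuned or induced, and it was deposited in connection with work on fluorogen-activating protein tags for protein trafficking and colocalization studies in yeast.
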