Features (pLannotate 1.2.2; 22 found; start..end, strand, type, name):
    137..187     +  misc_feature   bom (fragment): basis of mobility region from pBR322
    186..302     +  CDS            NFS1 (fragment): NFS1_YEAST - Also known as SPL1 From Saccharomyces cerevisiae (strain ATCC 204508 / S288c) (Baker's yeast).
    664..1758    -  CDS            LEU2: 3-isopropylmalate dehydrogenase, required for leucine biosynthesis; S. cerevisiae LEU2; yeast auxotrophic marker
   1759..2166    -  promoter       LEU2 promoter: S. cerevisiae LEU2
   2306..2383    -  CDS            YO192_YEAST (fragment): Experimental evidence at protein level: Swiss-Prot protein existence level 1. From Saccharomyces cerevisiae (strain ATCC 204508 / S288c) (Baker's yeast).
   2414..2466    +  misc_feature   bom (fragment): basis of mobility region from pBR322
   2494..2922    -  rep_origin     f1 ori (sequence partly withheld): f1 bacteriophage origin of replication; arrow indicates direction of (+) strand synthesis
   2926..3081    -  CDS            lacZα (fragment): LacZα fragment of β-galactosidase; lacZ fragment
   3089..3107    +  promoter       T7 promoter: promoter for bacteriophage T7 RNA polymerase
   3126..3373    -  terminator     CYC1 terminator: S. cerevisiae CYC1; transcription terminator for CYC1
   3374..3436    -  misc_feature   MCS (fragment): pBluescript multiple cloning site
   3438..3672    -  promoter       CUP1 promoter: S. cerevisiae CUP1; inducible metallothionein promoter, regulated by Cu2+
   3691..3709    -  promoter       T3 promoter: promoter for bacteriophage T3 RNA polymerase
   3754..3770    -  protein_bind   lac operator: The lac repressor binds to the lac operator to inhibit transcription in E. coli. This inhibition can be relieved by adding lactose or isopropyl-β-D-thiogalactopyranoside (IPTG). lac repressor encoded by lacI
   3778..3808    -  promoter       lac promoter: promoter for the E. coli lac operon
   3823..3844    -  protein_bind   CAP binding site: CAP binding activates transcription in the presence of cAMP. E. coli catabolite activator protein
   3857..3949    -  CDS            lacI (fragment): lac repressor; lacI; The lac repressor binds to the lac operator to inhibit transcription in E. coli. This inhibition can be relieved by adding lactose or isopropyl-β-D-thiogalactopyranoside (IPTG).
   4132..4720    -  rep_origin     ori: high-copy-number ColE1/pMB1/pBR322/pUC origin of replication
   4891..5751    -  CDS            AmpR: β-lactamase; bla; confers resistance to ampicillin, carbenicillin, and related antibiotics
   5752..5856    -  promoter       AmpR promoter: bla
   5893..6396    +  misc_feature   CEN/ARS: S. cerevisiae CEN6 centromere fused to an autonomously replicating sequence
   6465..35      +  CDS            rop (fragment) (across the origin): Rop protein, which maintains plasmids at low copy number; rop
>Addgene plasmid #221106 | pRS415-CUP1pr | addgene full sequence | sequence record 440012 | Addgene NGS Result
TCGCGCGTTTCGGTGATGACGGTGAAAACCTCTGACACATGCAGCTCCCGGAGACGGTCACAGCTTGTCT
GTAAGCGGATGCCGGGAGCAGACAAGCCCGTCAGGGCGCGTCAGCGGGTGTTGGCGGGTGTCGGGGCTGG
CTTAACTATGCGGCATCAGAGCAGATTGTACTGAGAGTGCACCATATCGACTACGTCGTTAAGGCCGTTT
CTGACAGAGTAAAATTCTTGAGGGAACTTTCACCATTATGGGAAATGGTTCAAGAAGGTATTGACTTAAA
CTCCATCAAATGGTCAGGTCATTGAGTGTTTTTTATTTGTTGTATTTTTTTTTTTTTAGAGAAAATCCTC
CAATATATAAATTAGGAATCATAGTTTCATGATTTTCTGTTACACCTAACTTTTTGTGTGGTGCCCTCCT
CCTTGTCAATATTAATGTTAAAGTGCAATTCTTTTTCCTTATCACGTTGAGCCATTAGTATCAATTTGCT
TACCTGTATTCCTTTACATCCTCCTTTTTCTCCTTCTTGATAAATGTATGTAGATTGCGTATATAGTTTC
GTCTACCCTATGAACATATTCCATTTTGTAATTTCGTGTCGTTTCTATTATGAATTTCATTTATAAAGTT
TATGTACAAATATCATAAAAAAAGAGAATCTTTTTAAGCAAGGATTTTCTTAACTTCTTCGGCGACAGCA
TCACCGACTTCGGTGGTACTGTTGGAACCACCTAAATCACCAGTTCTGATACCTGCATCCAAAACCTTTT
TAACTGCATCTTCAATGGCCTTACCTTCTTCAGGCAAGTTCAATGACAATTTCAACATCATTGCAGCAGA
CAAGATAGTGGCGATAGGGTTGACCTTATTCTTTGGCAAATCTGGAGCAGAACCGTGGCATGGTTCGTAC
AAACCAAATGCGGTGTTCTTGTCTGGCAAAGAGGCCAAGGACGCAGATGGCAACAAACCCAAGGAACCTG
GGATAACGGAGGCTTCATCGGAGATGATATCACCAAACATGTTGCTGGTGATTATAATACCATTTAGGTG
GGTTGGGTTCTTAACTAGGATCATGGCGGCAGAATCAATCAATTGATGTTGAACCTTCAATGTAGGGAAT
TCGTTCTTGATGGTTTCCTCCACAGTTTTTCTCCATAATCTTGAAGAGGCCAAAACATTAGCTTTATCCA
AGGACCAAATAGGCAATGGTGGCTCATGTTGTAGGGCCATGAAAGCGGCCATTCTTGTGATTCTTTGCAC
TTCTGGAACGGTGTATTGTTCACTATCCCAAGCGACACCATCACCATCGTCTTCCTTTCTCTTACCAAAG
TAAATACCTCCCACTAATTCTCTGACAACAACGAAGTCAGTACCTTTAGCAAATTGTGGCTTGATTGGAG
ATAAGTCTAAAAGAGAGTCGGATGCAAAGTTACATGGTCTTAAGTTGGCGTACAATTGAAGTTCTTTACG
GATTTTTAGTAAACCTTGTTCAGGTCTAACACTACCGGTACCCCATTTAGGACCACCCACAGCACCTAAC
AAAACGGCATCAGCCTTCTTGGAGGCTTCCAGCGCCTCATCTGGAAGTGGAACACCTGTAGCATCGATAG
CAGCACCACCAATTAAATGATTTTCGAAATCGAACTTGACATTGGAACGAACATCAGAAATAGCTTTAAG
AACCTTAATGGCTTCGGCTGTGATTTCTTGACCAACGTGGTCACCTGGCAAAACGACGATCTTCTTAGGG
GCAGACATTAGAATGGTATATCCTTGAAATATATATATATATATTGCTGAAATGTAAAAGGTAAGAAAAG
TTAGAAAGTAAGACGATTGCTAACCACCTATTGGAAAAAACAATAGGTCCTTAAATAATATTGTCAACTT
CAAGTATTGTGATGCAAGCATTTAGTCATGAACGCTTCTCTATTCTATATGAAAAGCCGGTTCCGGCGCT
CTCACCTTTCCTTTTTCTCCCAATTTTTCAGTTGAAAAAGGTATATGCGTCAGGCGACCTCTGAAATTAA
CAAAAAATTTCCAGTCATCGAATTTGATTCTGTGCGATAGCGCCCCTGTGTGTTCTCGTTATGTTGAGGA
AAAAAATAATGGTTGCTAAGAGATTCGAACTCTTGCATCTTACGATACCTGAGTATTCCCACAGTTAACT
GCGGTCAAGATATTTCTTGAATCAGGCGCCTTAGACCGCTCGGCCAAACAACCAATTACTTGTTGAGAAA
TAGAGTATAATTATCCTATAAATATAACGTTTTTGAACACACATGAACAAGGAAGTACAGGACAATTGAT
TTTGAAGAGAATGTGGATTTTGATGTAATTGTTGGGATTCCATTTTTAATAAGGCAATAATATTAGGTAT
GTAGATATACTAGAAGTTCTCCTCGACCGGTCGATATGCGGTGTGAAATACCGCACAGATGCGTAAGGAG
AAAATACCGCATCAGGAAATTGTAAGCGTTAATATTTTGTTAAAATTCGCGTTAAATTTTTGTTAAATCA
GCTCATTTTTTAACCAATAGGCCGAAATCGGCAAAATCCCTTATAAATCAAAAGAATAGACCGAGATAGG
GT
[37 nt withheld, positions 2593-2629]
AAAGAACGTGGACTCCAACGTCAAAGG
[49 nt withheld, positions 2657-2705]
T
[91 nt withheld, positions 2707-2797]
G
[124 nt withheld, positions 2799-2922]
CCATTCGCCATTCAGGCTGCGCAACTGTTGGGAAGGGCGATCGGTGCGGGCCTCTTCGCTATTACGCCAG
CTGGCGAAAGGGGGATGTGCTGCAAGGCGATTAAGTTGGGTAACGCCAGGGTTTTCCCAGTCACGACGTT
GTAAAACGACGGCCAGTGAGCGCGCGTAATACGACTCACTATAGGGCGAATTGGGTACCGGCCGCAAATT
AAAGCCTTCGAGCGTCCCAAAACCTTCTCAAGCAAGGTTTTCAGTATAATGTTACATGCGTACACGCGTC
TGTACAGAAAAAAAAGAAAAATTTGAAATATAAATAACGTTCTTAATACTAACATAACTATAAAAAAATA
AATAGGGACCTAGACTTCAGGTTGTCTAACTCCTTCCTTTTCGGTTAGAGCGGATGTGGGGGGAGGGCGT
GAATGTAAGCGTGACATAACTAATTACATGACTCGAGGTCGACGGTATCGATAAGCTTGATATCGAATTC
CTGCAGCCCGGGGGATCCACTAGTCGATGACTTCTATATGATATTGCACTAACAAGAAGATATTATAATG
CAATTGATACAAGACAAGGAGTTATTTGCTTCTCTTTTATATGATTCTGACAATCCATATTGCGTTGGTA
GTCTTTTTTGCTGGAACGGTTCAGCGGAAAAGACGCATCGCTCTTTTTGCTTCTAGAAGAAATGCCAGCA
AAAGAATCTCTTGACAGTGACTGACAGCAAAAATGTCTTTTTCTAACTAGGAGCTCCAGCTTTTGTTCCC
TTTAGTGAGGGTTAATTGCGCGCTTGGCGTAATCATGGTCATAGCTGTTTCCTGTGTGAAATTGTTATCC
GCTCACAATTCCACACAACATACGAGCCGGAAGCATAAAGTGTAAAGCCTGGGGTGCCTAATGAGTGAGC
TAACTCACATTAATTGCGTTGCGCTCACTGCCCGCTTTCCAGTCGGGAAACCTGTCGTGCCAGCTGCATT
AATGAATCGGCCAACGCGCGGGGAGAGGCGGTTTGCGTATTGGGCGCTCTTCCGCTTCCTCGCTCACTGA
CTCGCTGCGCTCGGTCGTTCGGCTGCGGCGAGCGGTATCAGCTCACTCAAAGGCGGTAATACGGTTATCC
ACAGAATCAGGGGATAACGCAGGAAAGAACATGTGAGCAAAAGGCCAGCAAAAGGCCAGGAACCGTAAAA
AGGCCGCGTTGCTGGCGTTTTTCCATAGGCTCCGCCCCCCTGACGAGCATCACAAAAATCGACGCTCAAG
TCAGAGGTGGCGAAACCCGACAGGACTATAAAGATACCAGGCGTTTCCCCCTGGAAGCTCCCTCGTGCGC
TCTCCTGTTCCGACCCTGCCGCTTACCGGATACCTGTCCGCCTTTCTCCCTTCGGGAAGCGTGGCGCTTT
CTCATAGCTCACGCTGTAGGTATCTCAGTTCGGTGTAGGTCGTTCGCTCCAAGCTGGGCTGTGTGCACGA
ACCCCCCGTTCAGCCCGACCGCTGCGCCTTATCCGGTAACTATCGTCTTGAGTCCAACCCGGTAAGACAC
GACTTATCGCCACTGGCAGCAGCCACTGGTAACAGGATTAGCAGAGCGAGGTATGTAGGCGGTGCTACAG
AGTTCTTGAAGTGGTGGCCTAACTACGGCTACACTAGAAGAACAGTATTTGGTATCTGCGCTCTGCTGAA
GCCAGTTACCTTCGGAAAAAGAGTTGGTAGCTCTTGATCCGGCAAACAAACCACCGCTGGTAGCGGTGGT
TTTTTTGTTTGCAAGCAGCAGATTACGCGCAGAAAAAAAGGATCTCAAGAAGATCCTTTGATCTTTTCTA
CGGGGTCTGACGCTCAGTGGAACGAAAACTCACGTTAAGGGATTTTGGTCATGAGATTATCAAAAAGGAT
CTTCACCTAGATCCTTTTAAATTAAAAATGAAGTTTTAAATCAATCTAAAGTATATATGAGTAAACTTGG
TCTGACAGTTACCAATGCTTAATCAGTGAGGCACCTATCTCAGCGATCTGTCTATTTCGTTCATCCATAG
TTGCCTGACTCCCCGTCGTGTAGATAACTACGATACGGGAGGGCTTACCATCTGGCCCCAGTGCTGCAAT
GATACCGCGAGACCCACGCTCACCGGCTCCAGATTTATCAGCAATAAACCAGCCAGCCGGAAGGGCCGAG
CGCAGAAGTGGTCCTGCAACTTTATCCGCCTCCATCCAGTCTATTAATTGTTGCCGGGAAGCTAGAGTAA
GTAGTTCGCCAGTTAATAGTTTGCGCAACGTTGTTGCCATTGCTACAGGCATCGTGGTGTCACGCTCGTC
GTTTGGTATGGCTTCATTCAGCTCCGGTTCCCAACGATCAAGGCGAGTTACATGATCCCCCATGTTGTGC
AAAAAAGCGGTTAGCTCCTTCGGTCCTCCGATCGTTGTCAGAAGTAAGTTGGCCGCAGTGTTATCACTCA
TGGTTATGGCAGCACTGCATAATTCTCTTACTGTCATGCCATCCGTAAGATGCTTTTCTGTGACTGGTGA
GTACTCAACCAAGTCATTCTGAGAATAGTGTATGCGGCGACCGAGTTGCTCTTGCCCGGCGTCAATACGG
GATAATACCGCGCCACATAGCAGAACTTTAAAAGTGCTCATCATTGGAAAACGTTCTTCGGGGCGAAAAC
TCTCAAGGATCTTACCGCTGTTGAGATCCAGTTCGATGTAACCCACTCGTGCACCCAACTGATCTTCAGC
ATCTTTTACTTTCACCAGCGTTTCTGGGTGAGCAAAAACAGGAAGGCAAAATGCCGCAAAAAAGGGAATA
AGGGCGACACGGAAATGTTGAATACTCATACTCTTCCTTTTTCAATATTATTGAAGCATTTATCAGGGTT
ATTGTCTCATGAGCGGATACATATTTGAATGTATTTAGAAAAATAAACAAATAGGGGTTCCGCGCACATT
TCCCCGAAAAGTGCCACCTGGGTCCTTTTCATCACGTGCTATAAAAATAATTATAATTTAAATTTTTTAA
TATAAATATATAAATTAAAAATAGAAAGTAAAAAAAGAAATTAAAGAAAAAATAGTTTTTGTTTTCCGAA
GATGTAAAAGACTCTAGGGGGATCGCCAACAAATACTACCTTTTATCTTGCTCTTCCTGCTCTCAGGTAT
TAATGCCGAATTGTTTCATCTTGTCTGTGTAGAAGACCACACACGAAAATCCTGTGATTTTACATTTTAC
TTATCGTTAATCGAATGTATATCTATTTAATCTGCTTTTCTTGTCTAATAAATATATATGTAAAGTACGC
TTTTTGTTGAAATTTTTTAAACCTTTGTTTATTTTTTTTTCTTCATTCCGTAACTCTTCTACCTTCTTTA
TTTACTTTCTAAAATCCAAATACAAAACATAAAAATAAATAAACACAGAGTAAATTCCCAAATTATTCCA
TCATTAAAAGATACGAGGCGCGTGTAAGTTACAGGCAAGCGATCCGTCCTAAGAAACCATTATTATCATG
ACATTAACCTATAAAAATAGGCGTATCACGAGGCCCTTTCGTC
